Addgene plasmid #34905: p6592 MSCV-IP N-HAonly WWP2
Depositing lab: Peter Howley. Depositing organization: Harvard Medical School. Publication: Systematic identification of interactions between host cell proteins and E7 oncoproteins from diverse human papillomaviruses. White EA, Sowa ME, Tan MJ, Jeudy S, Hayes SD, Santha S, Munger K, Harper JW, Howley PM. Proc Natl Acad Sci U S A. 2012 Jan 9. 10.1073/pnas.1116776109 PubMed 22232672.
Backbone
  Vector backbone: MSCV-IP N-HAonly
  Backbone manufacturer: Gateway
  Backbone size w/o insert (bp): 8100
  Modifications to backbone: (NTap mod. by E.White to remove Flag)
  Vector type: Mammalian Expression, Retroviral
  Selectable markers: Puromycin
Growth in bacteria
  Bacterial resistance: Ampicillin, 100 μg/mL
  Growth temperature: 37°C
  Growth strain: DH5alpha
  Copy number: Unknown
Gene/Insert
  Gene/Insert name: WWP2
  Species: H. sapiens (human)
  Entrez Gene: WWP2 (a.k.a. AIP2, WWp2-like)
  Promoter: MSCV LTR
  Tag / fusion protein: HA (N terminal on backbone)
  Cloning method: Gateway Cloning
  Sequencing primers: 5′ 5' CTACATCGTGACCTGGGAAGC 3'
Terms and licenses: Academic/Nonprofit Terms; Industry Terms: Not Available to Industry
How to cite: p6592 MSCV-IP N-HAonly WWP2 was a gift from Peter Howley (Addgene plasmid # 34905 ; http://n2t.net/addgene:34905 ; RRID:Addgene_34905)
