[The description below was written by a language model from this plasmid's Addgene catalogue record.]
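Description:
p6592 MSCV-IP N-HAonly WWP2 is a retroviral mammalian expression plasmid built on the MSCV-IP N-HAonly backbone, a Gateway-compatible murine stem cell virus vector of about 8.1 kb without insert. The backbone derives from an N-terminal tandem-affinity (NTap) version that was modified to remove the Flag epitope, leaving only an HA tag. In bacteria the plasmid is maintained under ampicillin selection; the record lists the copy number as unknown and does not describe the origin of replication. No feature table is provided, so the element-level layout cannot be confirmed beyond the catalogue fields.

The insert is human WWP2 (also known as AIP2), which encodes a WW domain-containing HECT-type E3 ubiquitin ligase. It was introduced by Gateway recombination so that the open reading frame is fused to the backbone-encoded HA tag at its N terminus. Transcription is driven by the MSCV long terminal repeat, which serves as the promoter after the packaged viral genome integrates into target cells. Puromycin is the mammalian selectable marker. The "IP" in the vector name probably denotes an IRES-puromycin cassette that links resistance to the same transcript as the insert, but the record does not say so explicitly.

The construct suits production of retrovirus for making stable, puromycin-selected cell populations expressing HA-tagged WWP2, which can then be detected or immunoprecipitated through the HA epitope. It was deposited in connection with a systematic study of interactions between host cell proteins and E7 oncoproteins from diverse human papillomaviruses, so its likely role there was testing or validating such an interaction.
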