>Addgene plasmid #34905 | p6592 MSCV-IP N-HAonly WWP2 | addgene partial sequence | sequence record 43381 | pLXSN-5
TCCTTATCAGCCCTCACTCCTTCTCTAGGCGCCGGAATTAGATCTGCCACCATGCTCGATGGAGGATACC
CATACGATGTTCCAGATTACGCTGCTCGAGGTTATCAAACAAGTTTGTACAAAAAAGTTGGCATGGCATC
TGCCAGCTCTAGCCGGGCAGGAGTGGCCCTGCCTTTTGAGAAGTCTCAGCTCACTTTGAAAGTGGTGTCC
GCAAAGCCCAAGGTGCATAATCGTCAACCTCGAATTAACTCCTACGTGGAGGTGGCGGTGGATGGACTCC
CCAGTGAGACCAAGAAGACTGGGAAGCGCATTGGGAGCTCTGAGCTTCTCTGGAATGAGATCATCATTTT
GAATGTCACGGCACAGAGTCATTTAGATTTAAAGGTCTGGAGCTGCCATACCTTGAGAAATGAACTGCTA
GGCACCGCATCTGTCAACCTCTCCAACGTCTTGAAGAACAATGGGGGCAAAATGGAGAACATGCAGCTGA
CCCTGAACCTGCAGACGGAGAACAAAGGCAGCGTTGTCTCAGGCGGAGAGCTGACAATTTTCCTGGACGG
GCCAACTGTTGATCTGGGAAATGTGCCTAATGGCAGTGCCCTGACAGATGGATCACAGCTGCCTTCGAGA
GACTCCAGTGGAACAGCAGTAGCTCCAGAGAACCGGCACCAGCCCCCCAGCACAAACTGCTTTGGTGGAA
GATCCCGGACGCACAGACATTCGGGTGCTTCAGCCAGAACAACCCCAGCAACCGGCGAGCAAAGCCCCGG
TGCTCGGAGCCGGCACCGCCAGCCCGTCAAGAAACTCAGGCCACAGTGGCTTGGCCAAATGGCACAGTGA
ATGATGAACCCACAACAGCCACTGATCCCGAAGAACCTTTCCGTTTGTTGGTGTGACGTCCCCACCTGCT
GCACCCTT
